Addgene plasmid #163543: pCMV_POLD2-APOBEC1-UdgX-nCas9-UdgX
Purpose: Mammalian CG-to-GC base editing
Depositing lab: David Liu. Publication: Efficient C*G-to-G*C base editors developed using CRISPRi screens, target-library analysis, and machine learning. Koblan LW, Arbab M, Shen MW, Hussmann JA, Anzalone AV, Doman JL, Newby GA, Yang D, Mok B, Replogle JM, Xu A, Sisley TA, Weissman JS, Adamson B, Liu DR. Nat Biotechnol. 2021 Jun 28. pii: 10.1038/s41587-021-00938-z. doi: 10.1038/s41587-021-00938-z. PubMed 34183861.
Backbone
  Vector backbone: pCMV
  Vector type: Mammalian Expression, CRISPR
Growth in bacteria
  Bacterial resistance: Ampicillin, 100 μg/mL
  Growth temperature: 37°C
  Growth strain: NEB Stable
  Copy number: High Copy
Gene/Insert
  Gene/Insert name: POLD2-APOBEC1-UdgX-nCas9-UdgX
  Species: H. sapiens (human)
  Mutation: nCas9 (D10A)
  Cloning method: Gibson Cloning
Terms and licenses: Academic/Nonprofit Terms; Industry Terms: Not Available to Industry
How to cite: pCMV_POLD2-APOBEC1-UdgX-nCas9-UdgX was a gift from David Liu (Addgene plasmid # 163543 ; http://n2t.net/addgene:163543 ; RRID:Addgene_163543)
