[The description below was written by a language model from this plasmid's Addgene catalogue record and pLannotate feature annotations shown in this document.]
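Description:
pCMV_POLD2-APOBEC1-UdgX-nCas9-UdgX is a mammalian expression plasmid of about 11.3 kb, built on a pCMV backbone, that encodes a C•G-to-G•C base editor for use in mammalian cells. It is maintained in E. coli through a high-copy ColE1/pUC-type origin and selected with ampicillin via the β-lactamase gene and its native promoter. Short remnants of lac regulatory elements, a lacI fragment, a bom fragment and a small SV40 promoter fragment are also annotated in the backbone and appear to be cloning vestiges rather than functional parts.

The payload is a single large fusion open reading frame driven by the CMV enhancer and immediate-early promoter and terminated by the bovine growth hormone polyadenylation signal. A T7 promoter sits just upstream of the coding region and could support in vitro transcription. From N- to C-terminus, the annotated segments are human POLD2 (an accessory subunit of DNA polymerases delta and zeta), rat APOBEC1 cytidine deaminase, and Streptococcus pyogenes Cas9 carrying the D10A mutation, which makes it a nickase. The two UdgX domains named in the insert were not detected by the automated annotation, but unannotated gaps between APOBEC1 and Cas9 and between Cas9 and the poly(A) signal are consistent with their stated positions. UdgX is a uracil-DNA glycosylase family protein that binds uracil in DNA.

In this design, guide RNA-directed nCas9 exposes target cytosines for deamination to uracil, and the fused uracil-binding and polymerase-associated domains are intended to bias repair toward C-to-G outcomes. No guide RNA cassette is annotated, so the sgRNA must be supplied separately.
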