Features (pLannotate 1.2.2; 17 found; start..end, strand, type, name):
    132..335     +  promoter       CMV promoter: human cytomegalovirus (CMV) immediate early promoter
    377..395     +  promoter       T7 promoter: promoter for bacteriophage T7 RNA polymerase
    466..1872    +  CDS            POLD2: DPOD2_HUMAN - Experimental evidence at protein level: Swiss-Prot protein existence level 1. Accessory component of both the DNA polymerase delta complex and the DNA polymerase zeta complex (PubMed:22801543, PubMed:17317665, PubMed:24449906). As a component of the trimeric and tetrameric DNA polymerase delta complexes (Pol-delta3 and Pol-delta4, respectively), plays a role in high fidelity genome replication, including in lagging strand synthesis, and repair (PubMed:12403614, PubMed:16510448, PubMed:19074196, PubMed:20334433, PubMed:24035200). Pol-delta3 and Pol- delta4 are characterized by the
   1972..2652    +  CDS            Apobec1: ABEC1_RAT - Experimental evidence at protein level: Swiss-Prot protein existence level 1. Catalytic component of the apolipoprotein B mRNA editing enzyme complex which is responsible for the postranscriptional editing of a CAA codon for Gln to a UAA codon for stop in the APOB mRNA. May also play a role in the epigenetic regulation of gene expression by participating in DNA demethylation. From Rattus norvegicus (Rat).
   3472..5073    +  CDS            dCas9(N): N-terminal portion of catalytically inactive Streptococcus pyogenes dCas9 carrying the D10A mutation (Zetsche et al., 2015)
   5074..7568    +  CDS            Cas9(C) (fragment): C-terminal portion of Streptococcus pyogenes Cas9 (Zetsche et al., 2015)
   8401..8625    +  polyA_signal   bGH poly(A) signal: bovine growth hormone polyadenylation signal
   8629..8650    +  promoter       SV40 promoter (fragment): SV40 enhancer and early promoter
   8718..8740    -  protein_bind   lac operator (fragment): The lac repressor binds to the lac operator to inhibit transcription in E. coli. This inhibition can be relieved by adding lactose or isopropyl-β-D-thiogalactopyranoside (IPTG). lac repressor encoded by lacI
   8744..8774    -  promoter       lac promoter: promoter for the E. coli lac operon
   8789..8810    -  protein_bind   CAP binding site: CAP binding activates transcription in the presence of cAMP. E. coli catabolite activator protein
   8823..8915    -  CDS            lacI (fragment): lac repressor; lacI; The lac repressor binds to the lac operator to inhibit transcription in E. coli. This inhibition can be relieved by adding lactose or isopropyl-β-D-thiogalactopyranoside (IPTG).
   9098..9686    -  rep_origin     ori: high-copy-number ColE1/pMB1/pBR322/pUC origin of replication
   9857..10717   -  CDS            AmpR: β-lactamase; bla; confers resistance to ampicillin, carbenicillin, and related antibiotics
  10718..10822   -  promoter       AmpR promoter: bla
  10893..10937   -  misc_feature   bom (fragment): basis of mobility region from pBR322
  11092..131     +  enhancer       CMV enhancer (across the origin): human cytomegalovirus immediate early enhancer
>Addgene plasmid #163543 | pCMV_POLD2-APOBEC1-UdgX-nCas9-UdgX | addgene full sequence | sequence record 320371 | Addgene NGS Result
ATATGCCAAGTACGCCCCCTATTGACGTCAATGACGGTAAATGGCCCGCCTGGCATTATGCCCAGTACAT
GACCTTATGGGACTTTCCTACTTGGCAGTACATCTACGTATTAGTCATCGCTATTACCATGGTGATGCGG
TTTTGGCAGTACATCAATGGGCGTGGATAGCGGTTTGACTCACGGGGATTTCCAAGTCTCCACCCCATTG
ACGTCAATGGGAGTTTGTTTTGGCACCAAAATCAACGGGACTTTCCAAAATGTCGTAACAACTCCGCCCC
ATTGACGCAAATGGGCGGTAGGCGTGTACGGTGGGAGGTCTATATAAGCAGAGCTGGTTTAGTGAACCGT
CAGATCCGCTAGAGATCCGCGGCCGCTAATACGACTCACTATAGGGAGAGCCGCCACCATGAAACGGACA
GCCGACGGAAGCGAGTTCGAGTCACCAAAGAAGAAGCGGAAAGTCATGTTTTCTGAGCAGGCTGCCCAGA
GGGCCCACACTCTACTGTCCCCACCATCAGCCAACAATGCCACCTTTGCCCGGGTGCCAGTGGCAACCTA
CACCAACTCCTCACAACCCTTCCGGCTAGGAGAGCGCAGCTTTAGCCGGCAGTATGCCCACATTTATGCC
ACCCGCCTCATCCAAATGAGACCCTTCCTGGAGAACCGGGCCCAGCAGCACTGGGGCAGTGGAGTGGGAG
TGAAGAAGCTGTGTGAACTGCAGCCTGAGGAGAAGTGCTGTGTGGTGGGCACTCTGTTCAAGGCCATGCC
GCTGCAGCCCTCCATCCTGCGGGAGGTCAGCGAGGAGCACAACCTGCTCCCCCAGCCTCCTCGGAGTAAA
TACATACACCCAGATGACGAGCTGGTCTTGGAAGATGAACTGCAGCGTATCAAACTAAAAGGCACCATTG
ACGTGTCAAAGCTGGTTACGGGGACTGTCCTGGCTGTGTTTGGCTCCGTGAGAGACGACGGGAAGTTTCT
GGTGGAGGACTATTGCTTTGCTGACCTTGCTCCCCAGAAGCCCGCACCCCCACTTGACACAGATAGGTTT
GTGCTACTGGTGTCCGGCCTGGGCCTGGGTGGCGGTGGAGGCGAGAGCCTGCTGGGCACCCAGCTGCTGG
TGGATGTGGTGACGGGGCAGCTTGGGGACGAAGGGGAGCAGTGCAGCGCCGCCCACGTCTCCCGGGTTAT
CCTCGCTGGCAACCTCCTCAGCCACAGCACCCAGAGCAGGGATTCTATCAATAAGGCCAAATACCTCACC
AAGAAAACCCAGGCAGCCAGCGTGGAGGCTGTTAAGATGCTGGATGAGATCCTCCTGCAGCTGAGCGCCT
CAGTGCCCGTGGACGTGATGCCAGGCGAGTTTGATCCCACCAATTACACGCTCCCCCAGCAGCCCCTCCA
CCCCTGCATGTTCCCGCTGGCCACTGCCTACTCCACGCTCCAGCTGGTCACCAACCCCTACCAGGCCACC
ATTGATGGAGTCAGATTTTTGGGGACATCAGGACAGAACGTGAGTGACATTTTCCGATACAGCAGCATGG
AGGATCACTTGGAGATCCTGGAGTGGACCCTGCGGGTCCGTCACATCAGCCCCACAGCCCCTGACACTCT
AGGTTGTTACCCCTTCTACAAAACTGACCCGTTCATCTTCCCAGAGTGCCCGCATGTCTACTTTTGTGGC
AACACCCCCAGCTTTGGCTCCAAAATCATCCGAGGTCCTGAGGACCAGACAGTGCTGTTGGTGACTGTCC
CTGACTTCAGTGCCACGCAGACCGCCTGCCTTGTGAACCTGCGCAGCCTGGCCTGCCAGCCCATCAGCTT
CTCGGGCTTCGGGGCAGAGGACGATGACCTGGGAGGCCTGGGGCTGGGCCCCTCTGGAGGATCTAGCGGA
GGCTCCTCTGGCAGCGAGACACCAGGAACAAGCGAGTCAGCAACACCAGAGAGCAGTGGCGGCAGCAGCG
GGGGGTCATCCTCAGAGACTGGGCCTGTCGCCGTCGATCCAACCCTGCGCCGCCGGATTGAACCTCACGA
GTTTGAAGTGTTCTTTGACCCCCGGGAGCTGAGAAAGGAGACATGCCTGCTGTACGAGATCAACTGGGGA
GGCAGGCACTCCATCTGGAGGCACACCTCTCAGAACACAAATAAGCACGTGGAGGTGAACTTCATCGAGA
AGTTTACCACAGAGCGGTACTTCTGCCCCAATACCAGATGTAGCATCACATGGTTTCTGAGCTGGTCCCC
TTGCGGAGAGTGTAGCAGGGCCATCACCGAGTTCCTGTCCAGATATCCACACGTGACACTGTTTATCTAC
ATCGCCAGGCTGTATCACCACGCAGACCCAAGGAATAGGCAGGGCCTGCGCGATCTGATCAGCTCCGGCG
TGACCATCCAGATCATGACAGAGCAGGAGTCCGGCTACTGCTGGCGGAACTTCGTGAATTATTCTCCTAG
CAACGAGGCCCACTGGCCTAGGTACCCACACCTGTGGGTGCGCCTGTACGTGCTGGAGCTGTATTGCATC
ATCCTGGGCCTGCCCCCTTGTCTGAATATCCTGCGGAGAAAGCAGCCCCAGCTGACCTTCTTTACAATCG
CCCTGCAGTCTTGTCACTATCAGAGGCTGCCACCCCACATCCTGTGGGCCACAGGCCTGAAGTCTGGAGG
ATCTAGCGGAGGATCCTCTGGCAGCGAGACACCAGGAACAAGCGAGTCAGCAACACCAGAGAGCAGTGGC
GGCAGCAGCGGCGGCAGCATGGCCGGAGCACAGGATTTTGTCCCACATACTGCCGATCTGGCTGAGCTGG
CTGCCGCCGCTGGAGAGTGTAGAGGATGCGGGCTGTACCGGGATGCCACACAGGCCGTGTTCGGAGCAGG
CGGCAGGAGCGCCCGCATCATGATGATCGGCGAGCAGCCAGGCGATAAGGAGGACCTGGCCGGCCTGCCA
TTTGTGGGACCAGCAGGCCGGCTGCTGGACAGAGCCCTGGAGGCCGCCGACATCGATAGGGACGCCCTGT
ACGTGACCAACGCCGTGAAGCACTTCAAGTTTACACGCGCCGCAGGAGGCAAGAGGAGAATCCACAAGAC
CCCCTCTCGGACAGAGGTGGTGGCCTGCAGACCTTGGCTGATCGCCGAGATGACCAGCGTGGAGCCAGAT
GTGGTGGTGCTGCTGGGAGCAACAGCAGCAAAGGCCCTGCTGGGCAATGACTTCAGGGTGACCCAGCACA
GGGGAGAGGTGCTGCACGTGGACGATGTGCCAGGCGATCCTGCCCTGGTGGCAACCGTGCACCCTAGCTC
CCTGCTGAGAGGCCCAAAGGAGGAGCGGGAATCCGCCTTCGCTGGGCTGGTGGACGACCTGAGAGTGGCT
GCCGATGTGAGACCTAGCGGTGGTAGTTCTGGCGGTAGCTCAGGATCTGAAACTCCCGGCACATCTGAAA
GCGCGACTCCCGAATCATCTGGTGGATCTTCAGGTGGAAGTGACAAGAAGTACAGCATCGGCCTGGCCAT
CGGCACCAACTCTGTGGGCTGGGCCGTGATCACCGACGAGTACAAGGTGCCCAGCAAGAAATTCAAGGTG
CTGGGCAACACCGACCGGCACAGCATCAAGAAGAACCTGATCGGAGCCCTGCTGTTCGACAGCGGCGAAA
CAGCCGAGGCCACCCGGCTGAAGAGAACCGCCAGAAGAAGATACACCAGACGGAAGAACCGGATCTGCTA
TCTGCAAGAGATCTTCAGCAACGAGATGGCCAAGGTGGACGACAGCTTCTTCCACAGACTGGAAGAGTCC
TTCCTGGTGGAAGAGGATAAGAAGCACGAGCGGCACCCCATCTTCGGCAACATCGTGGACGAGGTGGCCT
ACCACGAGAAGTACCCCACCATCTACCACCTGAGAAAGAAACTGGTGGACAGCACCGACAAGGCCGACCT
GCGGCTGATCTATCTGGCCCTGGCCCACATGATCAAGTTCCGGGGCCACTTCCTGATCGAGGGCGACCTG
AACCCCGACAACAGCGACGTGGACAAGCTGTTCATCCAGCTGGTGCAGACCTACAACCAGCTGTTCGAGG
AAAACCCCATCAACGCCAGCGGCGTGGACGCCAAGGCCATCCTGTCTGCCAGACTGAGCAAGAGCAGACG
GCTGGAAAATCTGATCGCCCAGCTGCCCGGCGAGAAGAAGAATGGCCTGTTCGGAAACCTGATTGCCCTG
AGCCTGGGCCTGACCCCCAACTTCAAGAGCAACTTCGACCTGGCCGAGGATGCCAAACTGCAGCTGAGCA
AGGACACCTACGACGACGACCTGGACAACCTGCTGGCCCAGATCGGCGACCAGTACGCCGACCTGTTTCT
GGCCGCCAAGAACCTGTCCGACGCCATCCTGCTGAGCGACATCCTGAGAGTGAACACCGAGATCACCAAG
GCCCCCCTGAGCGCCTCTATGATCAAGAGATACGACGAGCACCACCAGGACCTGACCCTGCTGAAAGCTC
TCGTGCGGCAGCAGCTGCCTGAGAAGTACAAAGAGATTTTCTTCGACCAGAGCAAGAACGGCTACGCCGG
CTACATTGACGGCGGAGCCAGCCAGGAAGAGTTCTACAAGTTCATCAAGCCCATCCTGGAAAAGATGGAC
GGCACCGAGGAACTGCTCGTGAAGCTGAACAGAGAGGACCTGCTGCGGAAGCAGCGGACCTTCGACAACG
GCAGCATCCCCCACCAGATCCACCTGGGAGAGCTGCACGCCATTCTGCGGCGGCAGGAAGATTTTTACCC
ATTCCTGAAGGACAACCGGGAAAAGATCGAGAAGATCCTGACCTTCCGCATCCCCTACTACGTGGGCCCT
CTGGCCAGGGGAAACAGCAGATTCGCCTGGATGACCAGAAAGAGCGAGGAAACCATCACCCCCTGGAACT
TCGAGGAAGTGGTGGACAAGGGCGCTTCCGCCCAGAGCTTCATCGAGCGGATGACCAACTTCGATAAGAA
CCTGCCCAACGAGAAGGTGCTGCCCAAGCACAGCCTGCTGTACGAGTACTTCACCGTGTATAACGAGCTG
ACCAAAGTGAAATACGTGACCGAGGGAATGAGAAAGCCCGCCTTCCTGAGCGGCGAGCAGAAAAAGGCCA
TCGTGGACCTGCTGTTCAAGACCAACCGGAAAGTGACCGTGAAGCAGCTGAAAGAGGACTACTTCAAGAA
AATCGAGTGCTTCGACTCCGTGGAAATCTCCGGCGTGGAAGATCGGTTCAACGCCTCCCTGGGCACATAC
CACGATCTGCTGAAAATTATCAAGGACAAGGACTTCCTGGACAATGAGGAAAACGAGGACATTCTGGAAG
ATATCGTGCTGACCCTGACACTGTTTGAGGACAGAGAGATGATCGAGGAACGGCTGAAAACCTATGCCCA
CCTGTTCGACGACAAAGTGATGAAGCAGCTGAAGCGGCGGAGATACACCGGCTGGGGCAGGCTGAGCCGG
AAGCTGATCAACGGCATCCGGGACAAGCAGTCCGGCAAGACAATCCTGGATTTCCTGAAGTCCGACGGCT
TCGCCAACAGAAACTTCATGCAGCTGATCCACGACGACAGCCTGACCTTTAAAGAGGACATCCAGAAAGC
CCAGGTGTCCGGCCAGGGCGATAGCCTGCACGAGCACATTGCCAATCTGGCCGGCAGCCCCGCCATTAAG
AAGGGCATCCTGCAGACAGTGAAGGTGGTGGACGAGCTCGTGAAAGTGATGGGCCGGCACAAGCCCGAGA
ACATCGTGATCGAAATGGCCAGAGAGAACCAGACCACCCAGAAGGGACAGAAGAACAGCCGCGAGAGAAT
GAAGCGGATCGAAGAGGGCATCAAAGAGCTGGGCAGCCAGATCCTGAAAGAACACCCCGTGGAAAACACC
CAGCTGCAGAACGAGAAGCTGTACCTGTACTACCTGCAGAATGGGCGGGATATGTACGTGGACCAGGAAC
TGGACATCAACCGGCTGTCCGACTACGATGTGGACCATATCGTGCCTCAGAGCTTTCTGAAGGACGACTC
CATCGACAACAAGGTGCTGACCAGAAGCGACAAGAACCGGGGCAAGAGCGACAACGTGCCCTCCGAAGAG
GTCGTGAAGAAGATGAAGAACTACTGGCGGCAGCTGCTGAACGCCAAGCTGATTACCCAGAGAAAGTTCG
ACAATCTGACCAAGGCCGAGAGAGGCGGCCTGAGCGAACTGGATAAGGCCGGCTTCATCAAGAGACAGCT
GGTGGAAACCCGGCAGATCACAAAGCACGTGGCACAGATCCTGGACTCCCGGATGAACACTAAGTACGAC
GAGAATGACAAGCTGATCCGGGAAGTGAAAGTGATCACCCTGAAGTCCAAGCTGGTGTCCGATTTCCGGA
AGGATTTCCAGTTTTACAAAGTGCGCGAGATCAACAACTACCACCACGCCCACGACGCCTACCTGAACGC
CGTCGTGGGAACCGCCCTGATCAAAAAGTACCCTAAGCTGGAAAGCGAGTTCGTGTACGGCGACTACAAG
GTGTACGACGTGCGGAAGATGATCGCCAAGAGCGAGCAGGAAATCGGCAAGGCTACCGCCAAGTACTTCT
TCTACAGCAACATCATGAACTTTTTCAAGACCGAGATTACCCTGGCCAACGGCGAGATCCGGAAGCGGCC
TCTGATCGAGACAAACGGCGAAACCGGGGAGATCGTGTGGGATAAGGGCCGGGATTTTGCCACCGTGCGG
AAAGTGCTGAGCATGCCCCAAGTGAATATCGTGAAAAAGACCGAGGTGCAGACAGGCGGCTTCAGCAAAG
AGTCTATCCTGCCCAAGAGGAACAGCGATAAGCTGATCGCCAGAAAGAAGGACTGGGACCCTAAGAAGTA
CGGCGGCTTCGACAGCCCCACCGTGGCCTATTCTGTGCTGGTGGTGGCCAAAGTGGAAAAGGGCAAGTCC
AAGAAACTGAAGAGTGTGAAAGAGCTGCTGGGGATCACCATCATGGAAAGAAGCAGCTTCGAGAAGAATC
CCATCGACTTTCTGGAAGCCAAGGGCTACAAAGAAGTGAAAAAGGACCTGATCATCAAGCTGCCTAAGTA
CTCCCTGTTCGAGCTGGAAAACGGCCGGAAGAGAATGCTGGCCTCTGCCGGCGAACTGCAGAAGGGAAAC
GAACTGGCCCTGCCCTCCAAATATGTGAACTTCCTGTACCTGGCCAGCCACTATGAGAAGCTGAAGGGCT
CCCCCGAGGATAATGAGCAGAAACAGCTGTTTGTGGAACAGCACAAGCACTACCTGGACGAGATCATCGA
GCAGATCAGCGAGTTCTCCAAGAGAGTGATCCTGGCCGACGCTAATCTGGACAAAGTGCTGTCCGCCTAC
AACAAGCACCGGGATAAGCCCATCAGAGAGCAGGCCGAGAATATCATCCACCTGTTTACCCTGACCAATC
TGGGAGCCCCTGCCGCCTTCAAGTACTTTGACACCACCATCGACCGGAAGAGGTACACCAGCACCAAAGA
GGTGCTGGACGCCACCCTGATCCACCAGAGCATCACCGGCCTGTACGAGACACGGATCGACCTGTCTCAG
CTGGGAGGTGACTCTGGAGGATCTAGCGGAGGATCCTCTGGCAGCGAGACACCAGGAACAAGCGAGTCAG
CAACACCAGAGAGCAGCGGCGGCAGCAGCGGCGGCAGCATGGCCGGAGCACAGGATTTTGTCCCACATAC
TGCCGATCTGGCTGAGCTGGCTGCCGCCGCTGGAGAGTGTAGAGGATGCGGGCTGTACCGGGATGCCACA
CAGGCCGTGTTCGGAGCAGGCGGCAGGAGCGCCCGCATCATGATGATCGGCGAGCAGCCAGGCGATAAGG
AGGACCTGGCCGGCCTGCCATTTGTGGGACCAGCAGGCCGGCTGCTGGACAGAGCCCTGGAGGCCGCCGA
CATCGATAGGGACGCCCTGTACGTGACCAACGCCGTGAAGCACTTCAAGTTTACACGCGCCGCAGGAGGC
AAGAGGAGAATCCACAAGACCCCCTCTCGGACAGAGGTGGTGGCCTGCAGACCTTGGCTGATCGCCGAGA
TGACCAGCGTGGAGCCAGATGTGGTGGTGCTGCTGGGAGCAACAGCAGCAAAGGCCCTGCTGGGCAATGA
CTTCAGGGTGACCCAGCACAGGGGAGAGGTGCTGCACGTGGACGATGTGCCAGGCGATCCTGCCCTGGTG
GCAACCGTGCACCCTAGCTCCCTGCTGAGAGGCCCAAAGGAGGAGCGGGAATCCGCCTTCGCTGGGCTGG
TGGACGACCTGAGAGTGGCTGCCGATGTGAGACCTAAAAGAACCGCCGACGGCAGCGAATTCGAGCCCAA
GAAGAAGAGGAAAGTCTAACCGGTCATCATCACCATCACCATTGAGTTTAAACCCGCTGATCAGCCTCGA
CTGTGCCTTCTAGTTGCCAGCCATCTGTTGTTTGCCCCTCCCCCGTGCCTTCCTTGACCCTGGAAGGTGC
CACTCCCACTGTCCTTTCCTAATAAAATGAGGAAATTGCATCGCATTGTCTGAGTAGGTGTCATTCTATT
CTGGGGGGTGGGGTGGGGCAGGACAGCAAGGGGGAGGATTGGGAAGACAATAGCAGGCATGCTGGGGATG
CGGTGGGCTCTATGGCTTCTGAGGCGGAAAGAACCAGCTGGGGCTCGATACCGTCGACCTCTAGCTAGAG
CTTGGCGTAATCATGGTCATAGCTGTTTCCTGTGTGAAATTGTTATCCGCTCACAATTCCACACAACATA
CGAGCCGGAAGCATAAAGTGTAAAGCCTAGGGTGCCTAATGAGTGAGCTAACTCACATTAATTGCGTTGC
GCTCACTGCCCGCTTTCCAGTCGGGAAACCTGTCGTGCCAGCTGCATTAATGAATCGGCCAACGCGCGGG
AAGAGGCGGTTTGCGTATTGGGCGCTCTTCCGCTTCCTCGCTCACTGACTCGCTGCGCTCGGTCGTTCGG
CTGCGGCGAGCGGTATCAGCTCACTCAAAGGCGGTAATACGGTTATCCACAGAATCAGGGGATAACGCAG
GAAAGAACATGTGAGCAAAAGGCCAGCAAAAGGCCAGGAACCGTAAAAAGGCCGCGTTGCTGGCGTTTTT
CCATAGGCTCCGCCCCCCTGACGAGCATCACAAAAATCGACGCTCAAGTCAGAGGTGGCGAAACCCGACA
GGACTATAAAGATACCAGGCGTTTCCCCCTGGAAGCTCCCTCGTGCGCTCTCCTGTTCCGACCCTGCCGC
TTACCGGATACCTGTCCGCCTTTCTCCCTTCGGGAAGCGTGGCGCTTTCTCATAGCTCACGCTGTAGGTA
TCTCAGTTCGGTGTAGGTCGTTCGCTCCAAGCTGGGCTGTGTGCACGAACCCCCCGTTCAGCCCGACCGC
TGCGCCTTATCCGGTAACTATCGTCTTGAGTCCAACCCGGTAAGACACGACTTATCGCCACTGGCAGCAG
CCACTGGTAACAGGATTAGCAGAGCGAGGTATGTAGGCGGTGCTACAGAGTTCTTGAAGTGGTGGCCTAA
CTACGGCTACACTAGAAGAACAGTATTTGGTATCTGCGCTCTGCTGAAGCCAGTTACCTTCGGAAAAAGA
GTTGGTAGCTCTTGATCCGGCAAACAAACCACCGCTGGTAGCGGTGGTTTTTTTGTTTGCAAGCAGCAGA
TTACGCGCAGAAAAAAAGGATCTCAAGAAGATCCTTTGATCTTTTCTACGGGGTCTGACACTCAGTGGAA
CGAAAACTCACGTTAAGGGATTTTGGTCATGAGATTATCAAAAAGGATCTTCACCTAGATCCTTTTAAAT
TAAAAATGAAGTTTTAAATCAATCTAAAGTATATATGAGTAAACTTGGTCTGACAGTTACCAATGCTTAA
TCAGTGAGGCACCTATCTCAGCGATCTGTCTATTTCGTTCATCCATAGTTGCCTGACTCCCCGTCGTGTA
GATAACTACGATACGGGAGGGCTTACCATCTGGCCCCAGTGCTGCAATGATACCGCGAGACCCACGCTCA
CCGGCTCCAGATTTATCAGCAATAAACCAGCCAGCCGGAAGGGCCGAGCGCAGAAGTGGTCCTGCAACTT
TATCCGCCTCCATCCAGTCTATTAATTGTTGCCGGGAAGCTAGAGTAAGTAGTTCGCCAGTTAATAGTTT
GCGCAACGTTGTTGCCATTGCTACAGGCATCGTGGTGTCACGCTCGTCGTTTGGTATGGCTTCATTCAGC
TCCGGTTCCCAACGATCAAGGCGAGTTACATGATCCCCCATGTTGTGCAAAAAAGCGGTTAGCTCCTTCG
GTCCTCCGATCGTTGTCAGAAGTAAGTTGGCCGCAGTGTTATCACTCATGGTTATGGCAGCACTGCATAA
TTCTCTTACTGTCATGCCATCCGTAAGATGCTTTTCTGTGACTGGTGAGTACTCAACCAAGTCATTCTGA
GAATAGTGTATGCGGCGACCGAGTTGCTCTTGCCCGGCGTCAATACGGGATAATACCGCGCCACATAGCA
GAACTTTAAAAGTGCTCATCATTGGAAAACGTTCTTCGGGGCGAAAACTCTCAAGGATCTTACCGCTGTT
GAGATCCAGTTCGATGTAACCCACTCGTGCACCCAACTGATCTTCAGCATCTTTTACTTTCACCAGCGTT
TCTGGGTGAGCAAAAACAGGAAGGCAAAATGCCGCAAAAAAGGGAATAAGGGCGACACGGAAATGTTGAA
TACTCATACTCTTCCTTTTTCAATATTATTGAAGCATTTATCAGGGTTATTGTCTCATGAGCGGATACAT
ATTTGAATGTATTTAGAAAAATAAACAAATAGGGGTTCCGCGCACATTTCCCCGAAAAGTGCCACCTGAC
GTCGACGGATCGGGAGATCGATCTCCCGATCCCCTAGGGTCGACTCTCAGTACAATCTGCTCTGATGCCG
CATAGTTAAGCCAGTATCTGCTCCCTGCTTGTGTGTTGGAGGTCGCTGAGTAGTGCGCGAGCAAAATTTA
AGCTACAACAAGGCAAGGCTTGACCGACAATTGCATGAAGAATCTGCTTAGGGTTAGGCGTTTTGCGCTG
CTTCGCGATGTACGGGCCAGATATACGCGTTGACATTGATTATTGACTAGTTATTAATAGTAATCAATTA
CGGGGTCATTAGTTCATAGCCCATATATGGAGTTCCGCGTTACATAACTTACGGTAAATGGCCCGCCTGG
CTGACCGCCCAACGACCCCCGCCCATTGACGTCAATAATGACGTATGTTCCCATAGTAACGCCAATAGGG
ACTTTCCATTGACGTCAATGGGTGGAGTATTTACGGTAAACTGCCCACTTGGCAGTACATCAAGTGTATC
